Addgene plasmid #115035: AT1G14390 O9_pECIA2
Purpose: Bait vector AT1G14390 O9_pECIA2 should be used with prey vector AT1G14390 O9_pECIA14.
Depositing lab: Youssef Belkhadir. Depositing organization: Gregor Mendel Institute of Molecular Plant Biology. Publication: An extracellular network of Arabidopsis leucine-rich repeat receptor kinases. Smakowska-Luzan E, Mott GA, Parys K, Stegmann M, Howton TC, Layeghifard M, Neuhold J, Lehner A, Kong J, Grunwald K, Weinberger N, Satbhai SB, Mayer D, Busch W, Madalinski M, Stolt-Bergner P, Provart NJ, Mukhtar MS, Zipfel C, Desveaux D, Guttman DS, Belkhadir Y. Nature. 2018 Jan 18;553(7688):342-346. doi: 10.1038/nature25184. Epub 2018 Jan 10. PubMed 29320478.
Backbone
  Vector backbone: pECIA2
  Backbone manufacturer: Chris Garcia (Addgene plasmid # 47032)
  Vector type: Insect Expression
Growth in bacteria
  Bacterial resistance: Ampicillin, 100 μg/mL
  Growth temperature: 37°C
  Growth strain: DH5alpha
  Copy number: High Copy
Gene/Insert
  Gene/Insert name: AT1G14390
  Species: A. thaliana (mustard weed)
  Entrez Gene: AT1G14390 (a.k.a. AT1G14390, F14L17.16, F14L17_16)
  Promoter: Metallothionein (Copper-Inducible)
  Tag / fusion protein: Fc, V5 and hexahistidine tags (C terminal on backbone)
  Cloning method: Ligation Independent Cloning
Terms and licenses: Academic/Nonprofit Terms; Industry Terms: Not Available to Industry
Depositor comments: Plasmid for secreted expression in Drosophila cell culture by induction via CuSO4. Insert is an extracellular domain of indicated LRR-RK, C-terminally tagged with Fc, V5 and hexahistidine tags. Insert Protein Sequence: SQQGFISLDCGLPANEPSPYTEPRTGLQFSSDAAFIQSGKIGRIQANLEADFLKPSTTMRYFPDGKRNCYNLNVEKGRNHLIRARFVYGNYDGRDTGPKFDLYLGPNPWATIDLAKQVNGTRPEIMHIPTSNKLQVCLVKTGETTPLISVLEVRPMGSGTYLTKSGSLKLYYREYFSKSDSSLRYPDDIYDRQWTSFFDTEWTQINTTSDVGNSNDYKPPKVALTTAAIPTNASAPLTNEWSSVNPDEQYYVYAHFSEIQELQANETREFNMLLNGKLFFGPVVPPKLAISTILSVSPNTCEGGECNLQLIRTNRSTLPPLLNAYEVYKVIQFPQLETNETDVSAVKNIQATYELSRINWQSDPCVPQQFMWDGLNCSITDITTPPRITTLNLSSSGLTGTITAAIQNLTTLEKLDLSNNNLTGEVPEFLSNMKSLLVINLSGNDLNGTIPQSLQRKGLELLYQGNPRLISPGSTETKSGKS
How to cite: AT1G14390 O9_pECIA2 was a gift from Youssef Belkhadir (Addgene plasmid # 115035)
