[The description below was written by a language model from this plasmid's Addgene catalogue record and pLannotate feature annotations shown in this document.]
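Description:
AT1G14390 O9_pECIA2 is an insect-cell expression plasmid built on the pECIA2 backbone and designated as the "bait" vector of a matched pair, intended to be used alongside the corresponding pECIA14 "prey" construct for the same gene. It is propagated in E. coli as a high-copy plasmid through a ColE1/pUC-type origin and selected with ampicillin via the β-lactamase gene. The remaining bacterial annotations (lac promoter and operator, CAP site, and fragments of lacZα, lacI, rop and bom) are remnants of the pUC/pBR322-derived scaffold rather than functional parts of the payload.

The expression cassette is driven by the Drosophila metallothionein promoter, which is copper-inducible, so expression in Drosophila cell culture is switched on with copper sulfate. Downstream, a Drosophila BiP signal sequence directs the product into the secretory pathway. It is followed by the extracellular domain of the Arabidopsis thaliana leucine-rich repeat receptor kinase encoded by AT1G14390, inserted by ligation-independent cloning. The ectodomain is fused at its C terminus to a human IgG1 heavy-chain constant (Fc) fragment and a V5 epitope. The catalogue also lists a hexahistidine tag, although the automated annotation does not call it separately. An SV40 polyadenylation signal is annotated after the cassette, on the opposite strand.

The result is a secreted, Fc-tagged soluble ectodomain. Fc allows capture, and V5 and His support detection or purification. The construct belongs to a collection used to map pairwise extracellular interactions among Arabidopsis LRR receptor kinases. The record does not detail the assay format.
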