Features (pLannotate 1.2.2; 18 found; start..end, strand, type, name):
     23..449     +  promoter       MT promoter: Drosophila metallothionein promoter
    467..520     +  sig_peptide    BiP signal sequence: Drosophila BiP signal sequence
    521..1486    +  CDS            Y1143_ARATH (fragment): Experimental evidence at protein level: Swiss-Prot protein existence level 1. From Arabidopsis thaliana (Mouse-ear cress).
   1511..2191    +  CDS            IGHG1 (fragment): IGHG1_HUMAN - Experimental evidence at protein level: Swiss-Prot protein existence level 1. Constant region of immunoglobulin heavy chains. Immunoglobulins, also known as antibodies, are membrane-bound or secreted glycoproteins produced by B lymphocytes. In the recognition phase of humoral immunity, the membrane-bound immunoglobulins serve as receptors which, upon binding of a specific antigen, trigger the clonal expansion and differentiation of B lymphocytes into immunoglobulins- secreting plasma cells. Secreted immunoglobulins mediate the effector phase of humoral immunity, which results in
   2210..2251    +  CDS            V5 tag: epitope tag from simian virus 5
   2351..2485    -  polyA_signal   SV40 poly(A) signal: SV40 polyadenylation signal
   2508..2592    -  CDS            large T antigen (fragment): large T antigen from SV40 (simian virus 40)
   2592..2616    +  misc_feature   MCS (fragment): pUC18/19 multiple cloning site
   2653..2669    -  protein_bind   lac operator: The lac repressor binds to the lac operator to inhibit transcription in E. coli. This inhibition can be relieved by adding lactose or isopropyl-β-D-thiogalactopyranoside (IPTG). lac repressor encoded by lacI
   2677..2707    -  promoter       lac promoter: promoter for the E. coli lac operon
   2722..2743    -  protein_bind   CAP binding site: CAP binding activates transcription in the presence of cAMP. E. coli catabolite activator protein
   2756..2848    -  CDS            lacI (fragment): lac repressor; lacI; The lac repressor binds to the lac operator to inhibit transcription in E. coli. This inhibition can be relieved by adding lactose or isopropyl-β-D-thiogalactopyranoside (IPTG).
   3031..3619    -  rep_origin     ori: high-copy-number ColE1/pMB1/pBR322/pUC origin of replication
   3790..4650    -  CDS            AmpR: β-lactamase; bla; confers resistance to ampicillin, carbenicillin, and related antibiotics
   4651..4755    -  promoter       AmpR promoter: bla
   4850..4885    +  CDS            rop (fragment): Rop protein, which maintains plasmids at low copy number; rop
   4987..5086    +  misc_feature   bom (fragment): basis of mobility region from pBR322
   5092..21      -  CDS            lacZα (fragment) (across the origin): LacZα fragment of β-galactosidase; lacZ fragment
>Addgene plasmid #115035 | AT1G14390 O9_pECIA2 | addgene full sequence | sequence record 296998 | Addgene NGS Result
GTAAAACGACGGCCAGTGAATTAATTCGTTGCAGGACAGGATGTGGTGCCCGATGTGACTAGCTCTTTGC
TGCAGGCCGTCCTATCCTCTGGTTCCGATAAGAGACCCAGAACTCCGGCCCCCCACCGCCCACCGCCACC
CCCATACATATGTGGTACGCAAGTAAGAGTGCCTGCGCATGCCCCATGTGCCCCACCAAGAGCTTTGCAT
CCCATACAAGTCCCCAAAGTGGAGAACCGAACCAATTCTTCGCGGGCAGAACAAAAGCTTCTGCACACGT
CTCCACTCGAATTTGGAGCCGGCCGGCGTGTGCAAAAGAGGTGAATCGAACGAAAGACCCGTGTGTAAAG
CCGCGTTTCCAAAATGTATAAAACCGAGAGCATCTGGCCAATGTGCATCAGTTGTGGTCAGCAGCAAAAT
CAAGTGAATCATCTCAGTGCAACTAAAGGGGGGATCCGATCTCAATATGAAGTTATGCATATTACTGGCC
GTCGTGGCCTTTGTTGGCCTCTCGCTCGGGAGTGAATCAAGAACTCTATTAGAAATCCAAAAGCATTTAC
AATATCCACCAACTCTTCGATCATGGAGCAACTGGACCAATTTCTGCTACCTCCCTTCTTCTCCTTCTTT
CAAAATCCTCTGTTTCAATGGTCATGTAACTGAATTAACCGTCACGGGGAACAGAACCGTTAAGCTCCCC
GGAAGATTCTCAAGCGACTCACTATTCACTGTTCTTACAAAACTCTCAAACTTAAAGACATTGTCTCTGG
TCTCTCTTGGCATCTCTGGTCCTCTCCCTTCACAGATCATCAGGTTATCTTCATCTCTTCAATCTCTGAA
TCTCAGTTCTAATTTCATCTCTGGGAATATTCCTAAAGAGATCTCGTCGTTGAAGAATCTGAGAAGTCTT
GTTCTAGCGAACAATTTGTTTAACGGAAGTGTTCCTGATCTCAGAGGATTGTCGAATCTTCAAGAGCTGA
ATTTAGGCGGTAATAAACTCGGTCCCGAAGTTGTTCCTTCACTTGCAAGTAACTTGATTACTATTTCATT
GAAGAACAACTCTTTTGGATCAAAGATTCCAGAACAGATCAAGAAGCTGAATAAGCTTCAGAGCTTAGAT
CTTTCCTCCAACAAGTTCACTGGCTCAATCCCAAGATTCCTGCTTTCGCTTCCTTCGCTTCAGAATCTAA
GTTTAGCACAAAACTTGCTGAGTGGATCACTTCCAAATTCATCGTTGTGCAACTCCAAGCTTAGAATTTT
AGATGTTTCTCGGAATCTTCTGACTGGGAAGCTTCCATCTTGCTTCTCTTCCAAGAAACAGACAGTACTG
CTCTTCACATTCAATTGCTTGTCTATAAATGGTTCTCCTTCTGCAAAGTATCAGCGTCCAGTTACCTTCT
GTGAAAACGAAGCAAAGCAAGCAGTAGCTGCTGTGAAGTCTGACACTAAAGATAAAGAAAGGAAAGAAGA
AGATACAGGACTGGAGGTGCTGTTCCAGGGACCAGGGAGCGACAAAACTCACACATGCCCACCGTGCCCA
GCACCTGAACTCCTGGGGGGACCGTCAGTCTTCCTCTTCCCCCCAAAACCCAAGGACACCCTCATGATCT
CCCGGACCCCTGAGGTCACATGCGTGGTGGTGGACGTGAGCCACGAAGACCCTGAGGTCAAGTTCAACTG
GTACGTGGACGGCGTGGAGGTGCATAATGCCAAGACAAAGCCGCGGGAGGAGCAGTACAACAGCACGTAC
CGTGTGGTCAGCGTCCTCACCGTCCTGCACCAGGACTGGCTGAATGGCAAGGAGTACAAGTGCAAGGTCT
CCAACAAAGCCCTCCCAGCCCCCATCGAGAAAACCATCTCCAAAGCCAAAGGGCAGCCCCGAGAACCACA
GGTGTACACCCTGCCCCCATCCCGGGAGGAGATGACCAAGAACCAGGTCAGCCTGACCTGCCTGGTCAAA
GGCTTCTATCCCAGCGACATCGCCGTGGAGTGGGAGAGCAATGGGCAGCCGGAGAACAACTACAAGACCA
CGCCTCCCGTGCTGGACTCCGACGGCTCCTTCTTCCTCTACAGCAAGCTCACCGTGGACAAGAGCAGGTG
GCAGCAGGGGAACGTCTTCTCATGCTCCGTGATGCATGAGGGTCTGCACAACCACTACACGCAGAAGAGC
CTCTCCCTGTCTCCGGGTAAATCTAGAGGGCCCTTCGAAGGTAAGCCTATCCCTAACCCTCTCCTCGGTC
TCGATTCTACGCGTACCGGTCATCATCACCATCACCATTGAGTTTAAACCCGCTGATCAGCCTCGACTGT
GCCTTCTAAGGCCTGAGCTCGCTGATCAGCCTCGATCGAGGATCCAGACATGATAAGATACATTGATGAG
TTTGGACAAACCACAACTAGAATGCAGTGAAAAAAATGCTTTATTTGTGAAATTTGTGATGCTATTGCTT
TATTTGTAACCATTATAAGCTGCAATAAACAAGTTAACAACAACAATTGCATTCATTTTATGTTTCAGGT
TCAGGGGGAGGTGTGGGAGGTTTTTTAAAGCAAGTAAAACCTCTACAAATGTGGTATGGCTGATTATGAT
CAGTCGACCTGCAGGCATGCAAGCTTGGCGTAATCATGGTCATAGCTGTTTCCTGTGTGAAATTGTTATC
CGCTCACAATTCCACACAACATACGAGCCGGAAGCATAAAGTGTAAAGCCTGGGGTGCCTAATGAGTGAG
CTAACTCACATTAATTGCGTTGCGCTCACTGCCCGCTTTCCAGTCGGGAAACCTGTCGTGCCAGCTGCAT
TAATGAATCGGCCAACGCGCGGGGAGAGGCGGTTTGCGTATTGGGCGCTCTTCCGCTTCCTCGCTCACTG
ACTCGCTGCGCTCGGTCGTTCGGCTGCGGCGAGCGGTATCAGCTCACTCAAAGGCGGTAATACGGTTATC
CACAGAATCAGGGGATAACGCAGGAAAGAACATGTGAGCAAAAGGCCAGCAAAAGGCCAGGAACCGTAAA
AAGGCCGCGTTGCTGGCGTTTTTCCATAGGCTCCGCCCCCCTGACGAGCATCACAAAAATCGACGCTCAA
GTCAGAGGTGGCGAAACCCGACAGGACTATAAAGATACCAGGCGTTTCCCCCTGGAAGCTCCCTCGTGCG
CTCTCCTGTTCCGACCCTGCCGCTTACCGGATACCTGTCCGCCTTTCTCCCTTCGGGAAGCGTGGCGCTT
TCTCATAGCTCACGCTGTAGGTATCTCAGTTCGGTGTAGGTCGTTCGCTCCAAGCTGGGCTGTGTGCACG
AACCCCCCGTTCAGCCCGACCGCTGCGCCTTATCCGGTAACTATCGTCTTGAGTCCAACCCGGTAAGACA
CGACTTATCGCCACTGGCAGCAGCCACTGGTAACAGGATTAGCAGAGCGAGGTATGTAGGCGGTGCTACA
GAGTTCTTGAAGTGGTGGCCTAACTACGGCTACACTAGAAGAACAGTATTTGGTATCTGCGCTCTGCTGA
AGCCAGTTACCTTCGGAAAAAGAGTTGGTAGCTCTTGATCCGGCAAACAAACCACCGCTGGTAGCGGTGG
TTTTTTTGTTTGCAAGCAGCAGATTACGCGCAGAAAAAAAGGATCTCAAGAAGATCCTTTGATCTTTTCT
ACGGGGTCTGACGCTCAGTGGAACGAAAACTCACGTTAAGGGATTTTGGTCATGAGATTATCAAAAAGGA
TCTTCACCTAGATCCTTTTAAATTAAAAATGAAGTTTTAAATCAATCTAAAGTATATATGAGTAAACTTG
GTCTGACAGTTACCAATGCTTAATCAGTGAGGCACCTATCTCAGCGATCTGTCTATTTCGTTCATCCATA
GTTGCCTGACTCCCCGTCGTGTAGATAACTACGATACGGGAGGGCTTACCATCTGGCCCCAGTGCTGCAA
TGATACCGCGAGACCCACGCTCACCGGCTCCAGATTTATCAGCAATAAACCAGCCAGCCGGAAGGGCCGA
GCGCAGAAGTGGTCCTGCAACTTTATCCGCCTCCATCCAGTCTATTAATTGTTGCCGGGAAGCTAGAGTA
AGTAGTTCGCCAGTTAATAGTTTGCGCAACGTTGTTGCCATTGCTACAGGCATCGTGGTGTCACGCTCGT
CGTTTGGTATGGCTTCATTCAGCTCCGGTTCCCAACGATCAAGGCGAGTTACATGATCCCCCATGTTGTG
CAAAAAAGCGGTTAGCTCCTTCGGTCCTCCGATCGTTGTCAGAAGTAAGTTGGCCGCAGTGTTATCACTC
ATGGTTATGGCAGCACTGCATAATTCTCTTACTGTCATGCCATCCGTAAGATGCTTTTCTGTGACTGGTG
AGTACTCAACCAAGTCATTCTGAGAATAGTGTATGCGGCGACCGAGTTGCTCTTGCCCGGCGTCAATACG
GGATAATACCGCGCCACATAGCAGAACTTTAAAAGTGCTCATCATTGGAAAACGTTCTTCGGGGCGAAAA
CTCTCAAGGATCTTACCGCTGTTGAGATCCAGTTCGATGTAACCCACTCGTGCACCCAACTGATCTTCAG
CATCTTTTACTTTCACCAGCGTTTCTGGGTGAGCAAAAACAGGAAGGCAAAATGCCGCAAAAAAGGGAAT
AAGGGCGACACGGAAATGTTGAATACTCATACTCTTCCTTTTTCAATATTATTGAAGCATTTATCAGGGT
TATTGTCTCATGAGCGGATACATATTTGAATGTATTTAGAAAAATAAACAAATAGGGGTTCCGCGCACAT
TTCCCCGAAAAGTGCCACCTGACGTCTAAGAAACCATTATTATCATGACATTAACCTATAAAAATAGGCG
TATCACGAGGCCCTTTCGTCTCGCGCGTTTCGGTGATGACGGTGAAAACCTCTGACACATGCAGCTCCCG
GAGACGGTCACAGCTTGTCTGTAAGCGGATGCCGGGAGCAGACAAGCCCGTCAGGGCGCGTCAGCGGGTG
TTGGCGGGTGTCGGGGCTGGCTTAACTATGCGGCATCAGAGCAGATTGTACTGAGAGTGCACCATATGCG
GTGTGAAATACCGCACAGATGCGTAAGGAGAAAATACCGCATCAGGCGCCATTCGCCATTCAGGCTGCGC
AACTGTTGGGAAGGGCGATCGGTGCGGGCCTCTTCGCTATTACGCCAGCTGGCGAAAGGGGGATGTGCTG
CAAGGCGATTAAGTTGGGTAACGCCAGGGTTTTCCCAGTCACGACGTT
