>Addgene plasmid #115035 | AT1G14390 O9_pECIA2 | depositor partial sequence | sequence record 216737 | insert
CATAGTTATCTTCAGTGCACTAAGGGGGGATCCGATCTCAATATGAAGTTATGCATATTACTGGCCGTCG
TGGCCTTTGTTGGCCTCTCGCTCGGGAGTGAATCAAGAACTCTATTAGAAATCCAAAAGCATTTACAATA
TCCACCAACTCTTCGATCATGGAGCAACTGGACCAATTTCTGCTACCTCCCTTCTTCTCCTTCTTTCAAA
ATCCTCTGTTTCAATGGTCATGTAACTGAATTAACCGTCACGGGGAACAGAACCGTTAAGCTCCCCGGAA
GATTCTCAAGCGACTCACTATTCACTGTTCTTACAAAACTCTCAAACTTAAAGACATTGTCTCTGGTCTC
TCTTGGCATCTCTGGTCCTCTCCCTTCACAGATCATCAGGTTATCTTCATCTCTTCAATCTCTGAATCTC
AGTTCTAATTTCATCTCTGGGAATATTCCTAAAGAGATCTCGTCGTTGAAGAATCTGAGAAGTCTTGTTC
TAGCGAACAATTTGTTTAACGGAAGTGTTCCTGATCTCAGAGGATTGTCGAATCTTCAAGAGCTGAATTT
AGGCGGTAATAAACTCGGTCCCGAAGTTGTTCCTTCACTTGCAAGTAACTTGATTACTATTTCATTGAAG
AACAACTCTTTTGGATCAAAGATTCCAGAACAGATCAAGAAGCTGAATAAGCTTCAGAGCTTAGATCTTT
CCTCCAACAAGTTCACTGGCTCAATCCCAAGATTCCTGCTTTCGCTTCCTTCGCTTCAGAATCTAAGTTT
AGCACAAAACTTGCTGAGTGGATCACTTCCAAATTCATCGTTGTGCAACTCCAAGCTTAGAATTTTAGAT
GTTTCTCGGAATCTTCTGACTGGGAAGCTTCCATCTTGCTTCTCTTCCAGAAACAGACAGTACTGCTCTT
CACATTCATGCTGTCTATAATGGTCTCTTCTGCAAGTATCAGCGTCAGTACTCTGTGAAACGAGCAAAGC
AAGCAGTAGCTGCTGTGAGGTCTGACACTAAGATAGGAAGAAGGAGAGATCAGACTGGAGGTGCTGTTTC
CAG
